Addgene plasmid #217718: HA-MBP-TEVpCS-ADGRC2 CTFdeltaTA-FLAG
Purpose: Mammalian expression of Adhesion G Protein-Coupled Receptor transmembrane domains
Depositing lab: Stephen Blacklow. Depositing organization: Harvard Medical School. Publication: Heterogeneity of tethered agonist signaling in adhesion G protein-coupled receptors. Dates AN, Jones DTD, Smith JS, Skiba MA, Rich MF, Burruss MM, Kruse AC, Blacklow SC. Cell Chem Biol. 2024 Aug 15;31(8):1542-1553.e4. doi: 10.1016/j.chembiol.2024.03.004. Epub 2024 Apr 11. PubMed 38608683.
Backbone
  Vector backbone: pFuse-hIgG1-Fc2
  Backbone manufacturer: Invitrogen
  Vector type: Mammalian Expression
Growth in bacteria
  Bacterial resistance: Bleocin (Zeocin), 50 μg/mL
  Growth temperature: 37°C
  Growth strain: DH5alpha
  Copy number: High Copy
Gene/Insert
  Gene/Insert name: CELSR2 (alt name: ADGRC2)
  Species: H. sapiens (human)
  Mutation: Deletion of residues 1-2362
  Entrez Gene: CELSR2 (a.k.a. ADGRC2, CDHF10, EGFL2, Flamingo1, MEGF3)
  Tag / fusion protein: HA (N terminal on insert); FLAG (C terminal on insert)
  Cloning method: Gibson Cloning
Terms and licenses: Academic/Nonprofit Terms; Industry Terms: Not Available to Industry
Depositor comments: Please visit https://www.biorxiv.org/content/10.1101/2022.07.14.500097v2 for bioRxiv preprint.
How to cite: HA-MBP-TEVpCS-ADGRC2 CTFdeltaTA-FLAG was a gift from Stephen Blacklow (Addgene plasmid # 217718 ; http://n2t.net/addgene:217718 ; RRID:Addgene_217718)
