[The description below was written by a language model from this plasmid's Addgene catalogue record and pLannotate feature annotations shown in this document.]
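Description:
HA-MBP-TEVpCS-ADGRC2 CTFdeltaTA-FLAG is a 7,044 nt mammalian expression plasmid built on the pFuse-hIgG1-Fc2 backbone. It is propagated in E. coli through a high-copy ColE1/pUC-type origin and selected with Zeocin. The Sh ble resistance gene sits in a cassette read on the opposite strand from the insert. That cassette is driven by a CMV enhancer/promoter for mammalian cells and the bacterial EM7 promoter, and it ends in a β-globin polyadenylation signal. A synthetic poly(A) signal and an α2-globin RNA polymerase II pause site lie upstream of the main expression unit, where such elements generally limit read-through transcription.

The payload is expressed from a composite promoter made of the EF-1α core promoter and a truncated HTLV-1 5' LTR segment. The open reading frame begins with the human IL-2 signal sequence, which directs the protein into the secretory pathway. An HA epitope follows (annotated as a fragment of a 3xHA tag), then E. coli maltose-binding protein. According to the construct name, a TEV protease cleavage site comes next. This leads into human CELSR2 (ADGRC2) lacking residues 1–2362, which the name describes as the C-terminal fragment without its tethered agonist (CTFdeltaTA), followed by a C-terminal FLAG tag. The annotation tool matched this region to the rat Celsr2 orthologue, but the catalogue lists the insert as human. A backbone-derived IgG1 Fc segment is still annotated downstream of the insert. The FLAG tag and any stop codon are not annotated, so the record does not show whether the Fc is translated. An SV40 poly(A) signal lies beyond the Fc segment.

The stated purpose is mammalian expression of adhesion GPCR transmembrane domains. The associated publication concerns tethered agonist signalling in this receptor family.
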