Features (pLannotate 1.2.2; 17 found; start..end, strand, type, name):
     31..242     +  promoter       EF-1α core promoter: core promoter for human elongation factor EF-1α
    255..523     +  LTR            5' LTR (truncated): truncated 5' long terminal repeat (LTR) from human T-cell leukemia virus (HTLV) type 1
    573..632     +  sig_peptide    IL-2 signal sequence: human interleukin-2 signal sequence
    633..659     +  CDS            3xHA (fragment): three tandem HA epitope tags
    663..1763    +  CDS            malE (fragment): MALE_ECO57 - Experimental evidence at protein level: Swiss-Prot protein existence level 1. Part of the ABC transporter complex MalEFGK involved in maltose/maltodextrin import. Binds maltose and higher maltodextrins. From Escherichia coli O157:H7.
   1785..3464    +  CDS            Celsr2 (fragment): CELR2_RAT - Also known as Megf3. Experimental evidence at protein level: Swiss-Prot protein existence level 1. Receptor that may have an important role in cell/cell signaling during nervous system formation. From Rattus norvegicus (Rat).
   3504..4184    +  CDS            IGHG1 (fragment): IGHG1_HUMAN - Experimental evidence at protein level: Swiss-Prot protein existence level 1. Constant region of immunoglobulin heavy chains. Immunoglobulins, also known as antibodies, are membrane-bound or secreted glycoproteins produced by B lymphocytes. In the recognition phase of humoral immunity, the membrane-bound immunoglobulins serve as receptors which, upon binding of a specific antigen, trigger the clonal expansion and differentiation of B lymphocytes into immunoglobulins- secreting plasma cells. Secreted immunoglobulins mediate the effector phase of humoral immunity, which results in
   4209..4330    -  polyA_signal   SV40 poly(A) signal: SV40 polyadenylation signal
   4353..4424    -  CDS            large T antigen (fragment): large T antigen from SV40 (simian virus 40)
   4434..4828    -  polyA_signal   β-globin poly(A): human β-globin polyadenylation signal
   4845..5216    -  CDS            ble: BLE_STRHI - Experimental evidence at protein level: Swiss-Prot protein existence level 1. Binding protein with a strong affinity to the bleomycin family of antibiotics. From Streptoalloteichus hindustanus.
   5278..5321    -  promoter       EM7 promoter (fragment): synthetic bacterial promoter&nbsp
   5708..5807    -  promoter       CMV promoter (fragment): human cytomegalovirus (CMV) immediate early promoter
   5809..6112    -  enhancer       CMV enhancer: human cytomegalovirus immediate early enhancer
   6192..6780    -  rep_origin     ori: high-copy-number ColE1/pMB1/pBR322/pUC origin of replication
   6888..6936    +  polyA_signal   poly(A) signal: synthetic polyadenylation signal
   6947..7038    +  misc_feature   pause site: RNA polymerase II transcriptional pause signal from the human α2 globin gene
>Addgene plasmid #217718 | HA-MBP-TEVpCS-ADGRC2 CTFdeltaTA-FLAG | addgene full sequence | sequence record 430018 | Addgene NGS Result
GGATCTGCGATCGCTCCGGTGCCCGTCAGTGGGCAGAGCGCACATCGCCCACAGTCCCCGAGAAGTTGGG
GGGAGGGGTCGGCAATTGAACGGGTGCCTAGAGAAGGTGGCGCGGGGTAAACTGGGAAAGTGATGTCGTG
TACTGGCTCCGCCTTTTTCCCGAGGGTGGGGGAGAACCGTATATAAGTGCAGTAGTCGCCGTGAACGTTC
TTTTTCGCAACGGGTTTGCCGCCAGAACACAGCTGAAGCTTCGAGGGGCTCGCATCTCTCCTTCACGCGC
CCGCCGCCCTACCTGAGGCCGCCATCCACGCCGGTTGAGTCGCGTTCTGCCGCCTCCCGCCTGTGGTGCC
TCCTGAACTGCGTCCGCCGTCTAGGTAAGTTTAAAGCTCAGGTCGAGACCGGGCCTTTGTCCGGCGCTCC
CTTGGAGCCTACCTAGACTCAGCCGGCTCTCCACGCTTTGCCTGACCCTGCTTGCTCAACTCTACGTCTT
TGTTTCGTTTTCTGTTCTGCGCCGTTACAGATCCAAGCTGTGACCGGCGCCTACCTGAGATCACCGGCGA
AGGAGGGCCACCATGTACAGGATGCAACTCCTGTCTTGCATTGCACTAAGTCTTGCACTTGTCACGAATT
CGTACCCATACGATGTTCCAGATTACGCTGGATCCAAAATTGAAGAAGGCAAACTGGTGATTTGGATTAA
CGGCGATAAAGGCTATAACGGCCTGGCGGAAGTGGGCAAAAAATTTGAAAAAGATACCGGCATTAAAGTG
ACCGTGGAACATCCGGATAAACTGGAAGAAAAATTTCCGCAGGTGGCGGCGACCGGCGATGGCCCGGATA
TTATTTTTTGGGCGCATGATCGCTTTGGCGGCTATGCGCAGAGCGGCCTGCTGGCGGAAATTACCCCGGA
TAAAGCGTTTCAGGATAAACTGTATCCGTTTACCTGGGATGCGGTGCGCTATAACGGCAAACTGATTGCG
TATCCGATTGCGGTGGAAGCGCTGAGCCTGATTTATAACAAAGATCTGCTGCCGAACCCGCCGAAAACCT
GGGAAGAAATTCCGGCGCTGGATAAAGAACTGAAAGCGAAAGGCAAAAGCGCGCTGATGTTTAACCTGCA
GGAACCGTATTTTACCTGGCCGCTGATTGCGGCGGATGGCGGCTATGCGTTTAAATATGAAAACGGCAAA
TATGATATTAAAGATGTGGGCGTGGATAACGCGGGCGCGAAAGCGGGCCTGACCTTTCTGGTGGATCTGA
TTAAAAACAAACATATGAACGCGGATACCGATTATAGCATTGCGGAAGCGGCGTTTAACAAAGGCGAAAC
CGCGATGACCATTAACGGCCCGTGGGCGTGGAGCAACATTGATACCAGCAAAGTGAACTATGGCGTGACC
GTGCTGCCGACCTTTAAAGGCCAGCCGAGCAAACCGTTTGTGGGCGTGCTGAGCGCGGGCATTAACGCGG
CGAGCCCGAACAAAGAACTGGCGAAAGAATTTCTGGAAAACTATCTGCTGACCGATGAAGGCCTGGAAGC
GGTGAACAAAGATAAACCGCTGGGCGCGGTGGCGCTGAAAAGCTATGAAGAAGAACTGGCGAAAGATCCG
CGCATTGCGGCGACCATGGAAAACGCGCAGAAAGGCGAAATTATGCCGAACATTCCGCAGATGAGCGCGT
TTTGGTATGCGGTGCGCACCGCGGTGATTAACGCGGCGAGCGGCCGCCAGACCGTGGATGAAGCGCTGAA
AGATGCGCAGACCAACGAGAACCTTTACTTCCAAGACGTTTCCCGTCGCGAAAACGGCGAGATCCTGCCT
CTGAAAACTTTGACCTACGTGGCGCTCGGAGTCACTCTCGCCGCATTGCTCCTGACCTTCTTTTTCCTGA
CCTTGCTGAGGATCCTCCGTTCTAACCAGCATGGTATTCGTAGGAACCTGACAGCGGCCCTGGGATTGGC
CCAGCTCGTCTTCCTCCTGGGCATCAACCAGGCAGACCTGCCCTTCGCCTGCACAGTGATCGCGATCTTG
CTGCACTTCCTGTATTTGTGCACCTTCTCTTGGGCCCTCCTGGAGGCTCTGCACCTGTACAGGGCTCTTA
CAGAGGTTCGCGATGTCAACACAGGACCTATGCGCTTCTATTACATGTTGGGCTGGGGCGTCCCAGCGTT
CATCACCGGCCTCGCCGTTGGTCTGGACCCCGAGGGTTACGGGAACCCCGACTTCTGTTGGCTCTCCATC
TACGACACCCTGATCTGGTCCTTCGCCGGACCAGTGGCGTTCGCTGTGTCCATGTCCGTCTTCCTTTACA
TCCTCGCAGCCCGGGCCTCCTGTGCCGCACAGAGGCAGGGATTCGAAAAGAAAGGCCCAGTAAGCGGACT
GCAGCCTTCCTTCGCCGTTCTGTTGCTGCTCTCCGCCACATGGCTTCTCGCACTCCTGAGCGTCAATAGC
GACACGTTGCTGTTTCACTATCTTTTCGCTACCTGTAACTGTATCCAGGGCCCCTTCATCTTTTTGTCTT
ACGTGGTTCTGTCCAAAGAAGTCAGAAAGGCTCTGAAGCTCGCCTGCAGCCGCAAGCCTAGCCCAGATCC
CGCCCTGACTACCAAGTCCACTCTCACCAGTAGCTACAACTGCCCTAGCCCCTACGCTGATGGCAGACTC
TATCAGCCATATGGTGATTCTGCCGGGTCCCTGCACTCCACTAGCCGGTCAGGCAAGTCCCAGCCATCCT
ACATCCCGTTCCTCCTGCGCGAAGAGTCCGCCCTGAACCCGGGCCAAGGTCCACCGGGCCTGGGTGACCC
CGGATCACTCTTCCTGGAGGGACAGGACCAACAGCATGACCCTGATACCGACTCCGATTCCGATTTGTCC
CTCGAGGATGACCAGTCTGGGTCATACGCCTCTACCCATTCCTCTGACAGCGAAGAGGAGGAAGAGGAAG
AAGAGGAAGAGGCGGCCTTCCCAGGAGAGCAGGGCTGGGATTCCCTTCTGGGCCCCGGCGCTGAACGCCT
GCCTCTCCATAGCACTCCGAAAGACGGCGGTCCCGGACCGGGTAAGGCCCCCTGGCCTGGGGATTTCGGC
ACGACCGCCAAGGAGAGCTCCGGCAACGGCGCCCCAGAGGAACGTCTTAGGGAGAACGGCGATGCCCTGA
GCCGTGAAGGTAGCCTGGGCCCTTTGCCAGGTAGCAGTGCTCAACCCCATAAGGGCATCTTGAAAAAGAA
ATGTCTCCCAACTATCTCCGAGAAGTCCTCTTTGCTGAGATTGCCTCTGGAACAGTGCACTGGCAGCTCT
CGCGGTAGTTCTGCATCCGAAGGCTCCCGGGGAGGTCCTCCGCCTCGGCCCCCTCCGCGCCAGTCTTTGC
AGGAGCAACTGAACGGCGTGATGCCTATTGCCATGTCTATTAAGGCGGGGACCGTCGACGAAGATAGTTC
CGGTTCCGAATTTCTTTTTTTCAACTTCCTGCATGGTTCTGACTACAAAGACGATGACGACAAGTGAAGA
TCTGACAAAACTCACACATGCCCACCGTGCCCAGCACCTGAACTCCTGGGGGGACCGTCAGTCTTCCTCT
TCCCCCCAAAACCCAAGGACACCCTCATGATCTCCCGGACCCCTGAGGTCACATGCGTGGTGGTGGACGT
GAGCCACGAAGACCCTGAGGTCAAGTTCAACTGGTACGTGGACGGCGTGGAGGTGCATAATGCCAAGACA
AAGCCGCGGGAGGAGCAGTACAACAGCACGTACCGTGTGGTCAGCGTCCTCACCGTCCTGCACCAGGACT
GGCTGAATGGCAAGGAGTACAAGTGCAAGGTCTCCAACAAAGCCCTCCCAGCCCCCATCGAGAAAACCAT
CTCCAAAGCCAAAGGGCAGCCCCGAGAACCACAGGTGTACACCCTGCCCCCATCCCGGGAGGAGATGACC
AAGAACCAGGTCAGCCTGACCTGCCTGGTCAAAGGCTTCTATCCCAGCGACATCGCCGTGGAGTGGGAGA
GCAATGGGCAGCCGGAGAACAACTACAAGACCACGCCTCCCGTGCTGGACTCCGACGGCTCCTTCTTCCT
CTACAGCAAGCTCACCGTGGACAAGAGCAGGTGGCAGCAGGGGAACGTCTTCTCATGCTCCGTGATGCAC
GAGGCTCTGCACAACCACTACACGCAGAAGAGCCTCTCCCTGTCTCCGGGTAAATGAGTGCTAGCTGGCC
AGACATGATAAGATACATTGATGAGTTTGGACAAACCACAACTAGAATGCAGTGAAAAAAATGCTTTATT
TGTGAAATTTGTGATGCTATTGCTTTATTTGTAACCATTATAAGCTGCAATAAACAAGTTAACAACAACA
ATTGCATTCATTTTATGTTTCAGGTTCAGGGGGAGGTGTGGGAGGTTTTTTAAAGCAAGTAAAACCTCTA
CAAATGTGGTATGGAATTAATTCTAAAATACAGCATAGCAAAACTTTAACCTCCAAATCAAGCCTCTACT
TGAATCCTTTTCTGAGGGATGAATAAGGCATAGGCATCAGGGGCTGTTGCCAATGTGCATTAGCTGTTTG
CAGCCTCACCTTCTTTCATGGAGTTTAAGATATAGTGTATTTTCCCAAGGTTTGAACTAGCTCTTCATTT
CTTTATGTTTTAAATGCACTGACCTCCCACATTCCCTTTTTAGTAAAATATTCAGAAATAATTTAAATAC
ATCATTGCAATGAAAATAAATGTTTTTTATTAGGCAGAATCCAGATGCTCAAGGCCCTTCATAATATCCC
CCAGTTTAGTAGTTGGACTTAGGGAACAAAGGAACCTTTAATAGAAATTGGACAGCAAGAAAGCGAGCTT
CTAGCTTATCCTCAGTCCTGCTCCTCTGCCACAAAGTGCACGCAGTTGCCGGCCGGGTCGCGCAGGGCGA
ACTCCCGCCCCCACGGCTGCTCGCCGATCTCGGTCATGGCCGGCCCGGAGGCGTCCCGGAAGTTCGTGGA
CACGACCTCCGACCACTCGGCGTACAGCTCGTCCAGGCCGCGCACCCACACCCAGGCCAGGGTGTTGTCC
GGCACCACCTGGTCCTGGACCGCGCTGATGAACAGGGTCACGTCGTCCCGGACCACACCGGCGAAGTCGT
CCTCCACGAAGTCCCGGGAGAACCCGAGCCGGTCGGTCCAGAACTCGACCGCTCCGGCGACGTCGCGCGC
GGTGAGCACCGGAACGGCACTGGTCAACTTGGCCATGATGGCTCCTCCTGTCAGGAGAGGAAAGAGAAGA
AGGTTAGTACAATTGCTATAGTGAGTTGTATTATACTATGCAGATATACTATGCCAATGATTAATTGTCA
AACTAGGGCTGCAGGGTTCATAGTGCCACTTTTCCTGCACTGCCCCATCTCCTGCCCACCCTTTCCCAGG
CATAGACAGTCAGTGACTTACCAAACTCACAGGAGGGAGAAGGCAGAAGCTTGAGACAGACCCGCGGGAC
CGCCGAACTGCGAGGGGACGTGGCTAGGGCGGCTTCTTTTATGGTGCGCCGGCCCTCGGAGGCAGGGCGC
TCGGGGAGGCCTAGCGGCCAATCTGCGGTGGCAGGAGGCGGGGCCGAAGGCCGTGCCTGACCAATCCGGA
GCACATAGGAGTCTCAGCCCCCCGCCCCAAAGCAAGGGGAAGTCACGCGCCTGTAGCGCCAGCGTGTTGT
GAAATGGGGGCTTGGGGGGGTTGGGGCCCTGACTAGTCAAAACAAACTCCCATTGACGTCAATGGGGTGG
AGACTTGGAAATCCCCGTGAGTCAAACCGCTATCCACGCCCATTGATGTACTGCCAAAACCGCATCATCA
TGGTAATAGCGATGACTAATACGTAGATGTACTGCCAAGTAGGAAAGTCCCATAAGGTCATGTACTGGGC
ATAATGCCAGGCGGGCCATTTACCGTCATTGACGTCAATAGGGGGCGTACTTGGCATATGATACACTTGA
TGTACTGCCAAGTGGGCAGTTTACCGTAAATACTCCACCCATTGACGTCAATGGAAAGTCCCTATTGGCG
TTACTATGGGAACATACGTCATTATTGACGTCAATGGGCGGGGGTCGTTGGGCGGTCAGCCAGGCGGGCC
ATTTACCGTAAGTTATGTAACGCCTGCAGGTTAATTAAGAACATGTGAGCAAAAGGCCAGCAAAAGGCCA
GGAACCGTAAAAAGGCCGCGTTGCTGGCGTTTTTCCATAGGCTCCGCCCCCCTGACGAGCATCACAAAAA
TCGACGCTCAAGTCAGAGGTGGCGAAACCCGACAGGACTATAAAGATACCAGGCGTTTCCCCCTGGAAGC
TCCCTCGTGCGCTCTCCTGTTCCGACCCTGCCGCTTACCGGATACCTGTCCGCCTTTCTCCCTTCGGGAA
GCGTGGCGCTTTCTCATAGCTCACGCTGTAGGTATCTCAGTTCGGTGTAGGTCGTTCGCTCCAAGCTGGG
CTGTGTGCACGAACCCCCCGTTCAGCCCGACCGCTGCGCCTTATCCGGTAACTATCGTCTTGAGTCCAAC
CCGGTAAGACACGACTTATCGCCACTGGCAGCAGCCACTGGTAACAGGATTAGCAGAGCGAGGTATGTAG
GCGGTGCTACAGAGTTCTTGAAGTGGTGGCCTAACTACGGCTACACTAGAAGAACAGTATTTGGTATCTG
CGCTCTGCTGAAGCCAGTTACCTTCGGAAAAAGAGTTGGTAGCTCTTGATCCGGCAAACAAACCACCGCT
GGTAGCGGTGGTTTTTTTGTTTGCAAGCAGCAGATTACGCGCAGAAAAAAAGGATCTCAAGAAGATCCTT
TGATCTTTTCTACGGGGTCTGACGCTCAGTGGAACGAAAACTCACGTTAAGGGATTTTGGTCATGGCTAG
TTAATTAACATTTAAATCAGCGGCCGCAATAAAATATCTTTATTTTCATTACATCTGTGTGTTGGTTTTT
TGTGTGAATCGTAACTAACATACGCTCTCCATCAAAACAAAACGAAACAAAACAAACTAGCAAAATAGGC
TGTCCCCAGTGCAAGTGCAGGTGCCAGAACATTTCTCTATCGAA
